Addgene plasmid #244591: CL20_mEGFP_FOidr_039
Purpose: Express mEGFP-tagged intrinsically disordered protein (IDR), FOidr_039, derived from human fusion protein CREBBP_ZNF384
Depositing lab: Richard Kriwacki. Depositing organization: St. Jude Children's Research Hospital. Publication: Proteome-wide computational analyses reveal links between protein condensate formation and RNA biology. Maiti S, Tripathi S, Baggett DW, Phillips AH, Park CG, Wang J, Wahiduzzaman, Freyaldenhoven WT, Kinger S, Pioso BJ, Bollinger JC, Somjee R, Lang B, Babu MM, Kriwacki RW. Sci Adv. 2025 Dec 5;11(49):eady1420. doi: 10.1126/sciadv.ady1420. Epub 2025 Dec 3. PubMed 41337585.
Backbone
  Vector backbone: CL20
  Vector type: Mammalian Expression
Growth in bacteria
  Bacterial resistance: Ampicillin, 100 μg/mL
  Growth temperature: 37°C
  Growth strain: NEB Stable
  Copy number: High Copy
Gene/Insert
  Gene/Insert name: FOidr_039
  Species: H. sapiens (human)
  Mutation: Unmutated
  Tag / fusion protein: monomeric EGFP (N terminal on insert)
  Cloning method: Restriction Enzyme; 5′ cloning site Unknown (unknown if destroyed)
Terms and licenses: Academic/Nonprofit Terms; Industry Terms: Not Available to Industry
Depositor comments: CREBBP_ZNF384_436_751
How to cite: CL20_mEGFP_FOidr_039 was a gift from Richard Kriwacki (Addgene plasmid # 244591 ; http://n2t.net/addgene:244591 ; RRID:Addgene_244591)
