[The description below was written by a language model from this plasmid's Addgene catalogue record and pLannotate feature annotations shown in this document.]
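Description:
CL20_mEGFP_FOidr_039 is a mammalian expression plasmid built on the CL20 backbone. The catalogue lists it only as a mammalian expression vector, but the feature annotation shows the architecture of a self-inactivating HIV-1 lentiviral transfer vector. It is maintained in E. coli through a high-copy ColE1/pUC-type origin and an ampicillin resistance gene (β-lactamase). The annotated lentiviral framework comprises a CMV enhancer fused to a truncated 5' LTR, the Ψ packaging signal with a partial gag sequence, the cPPT/CTS, the Rev response element, and a ΔU3 3' LTR followed by a rabbit β-globin polyadenylation signal. Together these elements would allow the transcript to be packaged and integrated when helper functions are supplied in trans, while the U3 deletion inactivates LTR promoter activity after integration. Short matches to vif, nef and Rev appear to be residual HIV-1 sequence rather than functional genes. An SV40 origin, an SV40 poly(A) signal and lac regulatory remnants lie in the plasmid backbone. No mammalian selection marker is annotated.

The payload is driven by an internal CMV enhancer/promoter and encodes monomeric EGFP fused to the N terminus of FOidr_039, an unmutated intrinsically disordered region taken from the human oncogenic fusion protein CREBBP–ZNF384. The depositor's comment indicates positions 436–751 of the fusion. In agreement, the annotation shows a CREBBP fragment directly followed by a ZNF384 fragment, so the segment spans the fusion junction. The construct is intended to express this fluorescently tagged IDR in mammalian cells. The associated study concerns protein condensate formation and RNA biology, which suggests use in imaging the region's localisation and condensate-forming behaviour.
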