Features (pLannotate 1.2.2; 30 found; start..end, strand, type, name):
    199..254     -  polyA_signal   β-globin poly(A) signal: rabbit β-globin polyadenylation signal (Gil and Proudfoot, 1987)
    340..475     -  LTR            3' LTR (ΔU3) (fragment): self-inactivating 3' long terminal repeat (LTR) from HIV-1
    477..545     -  CDS            nef (fragment): NEF_HV1Z2 - Experimental evidence at protein level: Swiss-Prot protein existence level 1. Extracellular Nef protein targets CD4(+) T-lymphocytes for apoptosis by interacting with CXCR4 surface receptors. From Human immunodeficiency virus type 1 group M subtype D (isolate Z2/CDC-Z34) (HIV-1).
    571..1245    -  CDS            ZNF384 (fragment): ZN384_HUMAN - Also known as CAGH1, CIZ, NMP4, TNRC1. Experimental evidence at protein level: Swiss-Prot protein existence level 1. Transcription factor that binds the consensus DNA sequence [GC]AAAAA. Seems to bind and regulate the promoters of MMP1, MMP3, MMP7 and COL1A1 (By similarity). From Homo sapiens (Human).
   1249..1515    -  CDS            CREBBP (fragment): CBP_HUMAN - Also known as CBP. Experimental evidence at protein level: Swiss-Prot protein existence level 1. Acetylates histones, giving a specific tag for transcriptional activation (PubMed:24616510). Also acetylates non- histone proteins, like DDX21, FBL, IRF2, MAFG, NCOA3, POLR1E/PAF53 and FOXO1 (PubMed:10490106, PubMed:11154691, PubMed:12738767, PubMed:12929931, PubMed:9707565, PubMed:24207024, PubMed:28790157, PubMed:30540930). Binds specifically to phosphorylated CREB and enhances its transcriptional activity toward cAMP-responsive genes. Acts as a coactivator of ALX1. Acts as a circadia
   1561..2277    -  CDS            mEGFP: mEGFP is a basic (constitutively fluorescent) green fluorescent protein published in 2002, derived from Aequorea victoria. It has moderate acid sensitivity.
   2291..2328    -  misc_feature   MCS (fragment): multiple cloning site
   2327..2343    -  promoter       tight TRE promoter (fragment): Tet-responsive promoter PTight, consisting of seven tet operator sequences followed by the minimal CMV promoter
   2359..2562    -  promoter       CMV promoter: human cytomegalovirus (CMV) immediate early promoter
   2563..2866    -  enhancer       CMV enhancer: human cytomegalovirus immediate early enhancer
   2934..2950    -  misc_feature   MCS (fragment): multiple cloning site
   2950..2975    -  CDS            Rev (fragment): human immunodeficiency virus 1 (HIV-1) Rev protein; rev; enhances nuclear export of unspliced and incompletely spliced viral mRNAs
   3352..3585    -  misc_feature   RRE: The Rev response element (RRE) of HIV-1 allows for Rev-dependent mRNA export from the nucleus to the cytoplasm.
   3719..3802    -  CDS            vif (fragment): VIF_HV1BR - Experimental evidence at protein level: Swiss-Prot protein existence level 1. Counteracts the innate antiviral activity of host APOBEC3F and APOBEC3G. Forms a complex with host APOBEC3F and APOBEC3G thus preventing the entry of these lethally hypermutating enzymes into progeny virions. Recruits an active E3 ubiquitin ligase complex composed of elongin BC, CUL5, and RBX2 to induce polyubiquitination of APOBEC3G and APOBEC3F. In turn, they are directed to the 26S proteasome for degradation. Vif interaction with APOBEC3G also blocks its cytidine deaminase activity in a proteasome-inde
   3945..4062    -  misc_feature   cPPT/CTS: central polypurine tract and central termination sequence of HIV-1
   4211..4570    -  CDS            HIV-1 gag (fragment): gag protein from human immunodeficiency virus 1; gag
   4554..4679    -  misc_feature   HIV-1 Ψ: packaging signal of human immunodeficiency virus type 1
   4726..4983    -  LTR            5' LTR (truncated): truncated 5' long terminal repeat (LTR) from HIV-1
   4985..5364    -  enhancer       CMV enhancer: human cytomegalovirus immediate early enhancer
   5395..5499    +  promoter       AmpR promoter: bla
   5500..6360    +  CDS            AmpR: β-lactamase; bla; confers resistance to ampicillin, carbenicillin, and related antibiotics
   6531..7119    +  rep_origin     ori: high-copy-number ColE1/pMB1/pBR322/pUC origin of replication
   7302..7356    +  CDS            lacI (fragment): lac repressor; lacI; The lac repressor binds to the lac operator to inhibit transcription in E. coli. This inhibition can be relieved by adding lactose or isopropyl-β-D-thiogalactopyranoside (IPTG).
   7358..7492    -  polyA_signal   SV40 poly(A) signal: SV40 polyadenylation signal
   7512..7647    -  rep_origin     SV40 ori: SV40 origin of replication
   7671..7693    -  promoter       SV40 promoter (fragment): SV40 enhancer and early promoter
   7700..7739    +  CDS            lacI (fragment): lac repressor; lacI; The lac repressor binds to the lac operator to inhibit transcription in E. coli. This inhibition can be relieved by adding lactose or isopropyl-β-D-thiogalactopyranoside (IPTG).
   7752..7773    +  protein_bind   CAP binding site: CAP binding activates transcription in the presence of cAMP. E. coli catabolite activator protein
   7788..7818    +  promoter       lac promoter: promoter for the E. coli lac operon
   7826..7842    +  protein_bind   lac operator: The lac repressor binds to the lac operator to inhibit transcription in E. coli. This inhibition can be relieved by adding lactose or isopropyl-β-D-thiogalactopyranoside (IPTG). lac repressor encoded by lacI
>Addgene plasmid #244591 | CL20_mEGFP_FOidr_039 | addgene full sequence | sequence record 487953 | Addgene NGS Result
AAAAAAAATCTAACCTCAAGTCAAGGCTTTTCTATGGAATAAGGAATGGACAGCAGGGGGCTGTTTCATA
TACTGATGACCTCTTTATAGCCAACCTTTGTTCATGGCAGCCAGCATATGGGCATATGTTGCCAAACTCT
AAACCAAATACTCATTCTGATGTTTTAAATGATTTGCCCTCCCATATGTCCTTCCGAGTGAGAGACACAA
AAAATTCCAACACACTATTGCAATGAAAATAAATTTCCTTTATTAGCCAGAAGTCAGATGCTCAAGGGGC
TTCATGATGTCCCCATAATTTTTGGCAGAGGGAAAAAGATCTGCTAGCTCGAGCAGCTGAAGCTTTATTG
AGGCTTAAGCAGTGGGTTCCCTAGTTAGCCAGAGAGCTCCCAGGCTCAGATCTGGTCTAACCAGAGAGAC
CCAGTACAGGCAAAAAGCAGATCTTGTCTTCTTTGGGAGTGAATTAGCCCTTCCAGTCCCCCCTTTTCTT
TTAAAAAGTGGCTAAGATCTACAGCTGCCTTGTAAGTCATTGGTCTTAAAGGTACCGTAATCTTATCTAG
AACCGGTTCAGCCGTCTTTCTGATGGTCATCATCATCCTCAGGGGAGAGGACATAAGGGTCATTCATCTC
GGGCAGCCCTGATTCCAGCATCCGCTTCTTCTTCCGGCCCCGGGGTGGCTTAGGAGCCACACTGCCACCT
CCACCACCACCTCCGCCTCCTTCCTCGGTTAGGGTCGATGCTACCTTCTTGGAGAGGTCAGGGACAACCT
GCAGGGCTTGTGAGCCAGGGGGAAGAGCTGAGACAATCATGGGAGCCGAAATGGGGAAGGTCTGAGCTGA
TGATGCTGTGGTCACAAGAGAGCCTGAGGGGGACGTGATTACCAAACCCGGACCCCTTGATTGACTCCCT
TCTCTTCTCCACCTCTGAGAACAGGAGACTCCAGCAGTCATCAGTCCTGTAGACGGCACAGGGACCACCG
TGATATTCTGGGTAACGGACGCTTGGCTGTGTGGGGTCAGCTGGTCTGACTTGGACTCTGTGTCCATACT
GATGCCTGAGGGCAGGGACACTGAGGCAGGCACTGTCAGCAAGGTGGGGTAGTGAGGTGGGGCCAGACCA
CAGCCCTTCTCTGGCAACAGCTGATCCTTCATCTTGTTGATGAACATTGTGTTCTCGATCTGACCTGAGA
CTGTGGGGATAGAAGGCCAGAAGTACGGGTTAGAATTGAAGTGAGATTCTTCCATTCTACCCAGGGGGTT
GAGAGTCCTCATCTGCTGGTGGGTTTGAGGCTGTGCTGGTTGCTGGCCAGGAACCTGAGGCTGCAGCTGC
GTCTGGGGCTGGTTCATGTAGGGGAGTCCGAGAGCAGCATAGGCTCGCTGCATGGAGCTGGGGTCTATGG
GATTTGGGTTACTTAAAGAAGTGGCATTCTGTTGCCCTGTGCCAACAGAACCAATTGTGTTTTGAATTCC
ACTAGCTGGAGACCCCAGGATGGTTTGTTGGTTTCGCTTGTCACTGGCCCGGGAAGCGGCCGCACTTCCC
CCGGAGCCTCCGCTTCCGCCCTTGTACAGCTCGTCCATGCCGAGAGTGATCCCGGCGGCGGTCACGAACT
CCAGCAGGACCATGTGATCGCGCTTCTCGTTGGGGTCTTTGCTCAGCTTGGACTGGGTGCTCAGGTAGTG
GTTGTCGGGCAGCAGCACGGGGCCGTCGCCGATGGGGGTGTTCTGCTGGTAGTGGTCGGCGAGCTGCACG
CTGCCGTCCTCGATGTTGTGGCGGATCTTGAAGTTCACCTTGATGCCGTTCTTCTGCTTGTCGGCCATGA
TATAGACGTTGTGGCTGTTGTAGTTGTACTCCAGCTTGTGCCCCAGGATGTTGCCGTCCTCCTTGAAGTC
GATGCCCTTCAGCTCGATGCGGTTCACCAGGGTGTCGCCCTCGAACTTCACCTCGGCGCGGGTCTTGTAG
TTGCCGTCGTCCTTGAAGAAGATGGTGCGCTCCTGGACGTAGCCTTCGGGCATGGCGGACTTGAAGAAGT
CGTGCTGCTTCATGTGGTCGGGGTAGCGGCTGAAGCACTGCACGCCGTAGGTCAGGGTGGTCACGAGGGT
GGGCCAGGGCACGGGCAGCTTGCCGGTGGTGCAGATGAACTTCAGGGTCAGCTTGCCGTAGGTGGCATCG
CCCTCGCCCTCGCCGGACACGCTGAACTTGTGGCCGTTTACGTCGCCGTCCAGCTCGACCAGGATGGGCA
CCACCCCGGTGAACAGCTCCTCGCCCTTGCTCACCATGGTGGCGACCGGTGGATCCCGGGCCCGCGGTAC
CGTCGACTGCAGAATTCGGTTCACTAAACGAGCCCGGTTCACTAAACGAGCTCTGCTTATATAGACCTCC
CACCGTACACGCCTACCGCCCATTTGCGTCAATGGGGCGGAGTTGTTACGACATTTTGGAAAGTCCCGTT
GATTTTGGTGCCAAAACAAACTCCCATTGACGTCAATGGGGTGGAGACTTGGAAATCCCCGTGAGTCAAA
CCGCTATCCACGCCCATTGATGTACTGCCAAAACCGCATCACCATGGTAATAGCGATGACTAATACGTAG
ATGTACTGCCAAGTAGGAAAGTCCCATAAGGTCATGTACTGGGCATAATGCCAGGCGGGCCATTTACCGT
CATTGACGTCAATAGGGGGCGTACTTGGCATATGATACACTTGATGTACTGCCAAGTGGGCAGTTTACCG
TAAATACTCCACCCATTGACGTCAATGGAAAGTCCCTATTGGCGTTACTATGGGAACATACGTCATTATT
GACGTCAATGGGCGGGGGTCGTTGGGCGGTCAGCCAGGCGGGCCATTTACCGTAAGTTATGTAACGCGGA
ACTCCATATATGGGCTATGAACTAATGACCCCGTAATTGATTACTATTAATAACTAGCACGCGTTCGAAG
CTTGAGCTCGGTCCCCTCGGGGTTGGGAGGTGGGTCTGAAACGATAATGGTGAATATCCCTGCCTAACTC
TATTCACTATAGAAAGTACAGCAAAAACTATTCTTAAACCTACCAAGCCTCCTACTATCATTATGAATAA
TTTTATATACCACAGCCAATTTGTTATGTTAAACCAATTCCACAAACTTGCCCATTTATCTAATTCCAAT
AATTCTTGTTCATTCTTTTCTTGCTGGTTTTGCGATTCTTCAATTAAGGAGTGTATTAAGCTTGTGTAAT
TGTTAATTTCTCTGTCCCACTCCATCCAGGTCGTGTGATTCCAAATCTGTTCCAGAGATTTATTACTCCA
ACTAGCATTCCAAGGCACAGCAGTGGTGCAAATGAGTTTTCCAGAGCAACCCCAAATCCCCAGGAGCTGT
TGATCCTTTAGGTATCTTTCCACAGCCAGGATTCTTGCCTGGAGCTGCTTGATGCCCCAGACTGTGAGTT
GCAACAGATGCTGTTGCGCCTCAATAGCCCTCAGCAAATTGTTCTGCTGCTGCACTATACCAGACAATAA
TTGTCTGGCCTGTACCGTCAGCGTCATTGACGCTGCGCCCATAGTGCTTCCTGCTGCTCCCAAGAACCCA
AGGAACAAAGCTCCTATTCCCACTGCTCTTTTTTCTCTCTGCACCACTCTTCTCTTTGCCTTGGTGGGTG
CTACTCCTAATGGTTCAATTTTTACTACTTTATATTTATATAATTCACTTCTCCAATTGTCCCTCATATC
TCCTCCTTATGGTGTTTTACTAAACTTTTCCATGTTCTAATCCTCATCCTGTCTACTTGCCACACAATCA
TCACCTGCCATCTGTTTTCCATAATCCCTAATGATCTTTGCTTTTCTTCTTGGCACTACTTTTATGTCAC
TATTATCTTGTATTACTACTGCCCCTTCACCTTTCCAGAGGAGCTTTGCTGGTCCTTTCCAAAGTGGATT
TCTGCTGTCCCTGTAATAAACCCGAAAATTTTGAATTTTTGTAATTTGTTTTTGTAATTCTTTAGTTTGT
ATGTCTGTTGCTATTATGTCTACTATTCTTTCCCCTGCACTGTACCCCCCAATCCCCCCTTTTCTTTTAA
AATTGTGGATGAATACTGCCATTTGTACTGCTGTCTTAAGATGTTCAGCCTGATCTCTTACCTGTCCTAT
AATTTTCTTTAATTCTTTATTCATAGATTCTACTACTCCTTGACTTTGGGGATTGTAGGGAATTTCCAGG
TCTGAAGATCCTGCTGCTTGCTGTGCTTTTTTCTTACTTTTGTTTTGCTCTTCCTCTATCTTGTCTAAAG
CTTCCTTGGTGTCTTTTATCTCTATCCTTTGATGCACACAATAGAGGGTTGCTACTGTATTATATAATGA
TCTAAGTTCTTCTGATCCTGTCTGAAGGGATGGTTGTAGCTGTCCCAGTATTTGTCTACAGCCTTCTGAT
GTTTCTAACAGGCCAGTATTAACTGCGAATCGTTCTAGCTCCCTGCTTGCCCATACTATATGTTTTAATT
TATATTTTTTCTTTCCCCCTGGCCTTAACCGAATTTTTTCCCATCGCGATCTAATTCTCCCCCGCTTAAT
ACTGACGCTCTCGCACCCATCTCTCTCCTTCTAGCCTCCGCTAGTCAAAATTTTTGGCGTACTCACCAGT
CGCCGCCCCTCGCCTCTTGCCGTGCGCGCTTCAGCAAGCCGAGTCCTGCGTCGAGAGAGCTCCTCTGGTT
TCCCTTTCGCTTTCAAGTCCCTGTTCGGGCGCCACTGCTAGAGATTTTCCACACTGACTAAAAGGGTCTG
AGGGATCTCTAGTTACCAGAGTCACACAACAGACGGGCACACACTACTTGAAGCACTCAAGGCAAGCTTT
ATTGAGGCTTAAGCAGTGGGTTCCCTAGTTAGCCAGAGAGCTCCCAGGCTCAGATCTGGTCTAACCAGAG
AGACCCAGTACAGGCAAAAAGCAGCTGCTTATATGCAGGATCTGAGGGCTCGCCACTCCCCAGTCCCGCC
CAGGCCACGCCTCCCATGGTAATAGCGATGACTAATACGTAGATGTACTGCCAAGTAGGAAAGTCCCATA
AGGTCATGTACTGGGCATAATGCCAGGCGGGCCATTTACCGTCATTGACGTCAATAGGGGGCGTACTTGG
CATATGATACACTTGATGTACTGCCAAGTGGGCAGTTTACCGTAAATACTCCACCCATTGACGTCAATGG
AAAGTCCCTATTGGCGTTACTATGGGAACATACGTCATTATTGACGTCAATGGGCGGGGGTCGTTGGGCG
GTCAGCCAGGCGGGCCATTTACCGTAAGTTATGTAACGCGGAACTCCATATATGGGCTATGAACTAATGA
CCCCGTAATTGATTACTATTAATAACTAGTCAATAATCAATGTCGACCCAGGTGGCACTTTTCGGGGAAA
TGTGCGCGGAACCCCTATTTGTTTATTTTTCTAAATACATTCAAATATGTATCCGCTCATGAGACAATAA
CCCTGATAAATGCTTCAATAATATTGAAAAAGGAAGAGTATGAGTATTCAACATTTCCGTGTCGCCCTTA
TTCCCTTTTTTGCGGCATTTTGCCTTCCTGTTTTTGCTCACCCAGAAACGCTGGTGAAAGTAAAAGATGC
TGAAGATCAGTTGGGTGCACGAGTGGGTTACATCGAACTGGATCTCAACAGCGGTAAGATCCTTGAGAGT
TTTCGCCCCGAAGAACGTTTTCCAATGATGAGCACTTTTAAAGTTCTGCTATGTGGCGCGGTATTATCCC
GTATTGACGCCGGGCAAGAGCAACTCGGTCGCCGCATACACTATTCTCAGAATGACTTGGTTGAGTACTC
ACCAGTCACAGAAAAGCATCTTACGGATGGCATGACAGTAAGAGAATTATGCAGTGCTGCCATAACCATG
AGTGATAACACTGCGGCCAACTTACTTCTGACAACGATCGGAGGACCGAAGGAGCTAACCGCTTTTTTGC
ACAACATGGGGGATCATGTAACTCGCCTTGATCGTTGGGAACCGGAGCTGAATGAAGCCATACCAAACGA
CGAGCGTGACACCACGATGCCTGTAGCAATGGCAACAACGTTGCGCAAACTATTAACTGGCGAACTACTT
ACTCTAGCTTCCCGGCAACAATTAATAGACTGGATGGAGGCGGATAAAGTTGCAGGACCACTTCTGCGCT
CGGCCCTTCCGGCTGGCTGGTTTATTGCTGATAAATCTGGAGCCGGTGAGCGTGGGTCTCGCGGTATCAT
TGCAGCACTGGGGCCAGATGGTAAGCCCTCCCGTATCGTAGTTATCTACACGACGGGGAGTCAGGCAACT
ATGGATGAACGAAATAGACAGATCGCTGAGATAGGTGCCTCACTGATTAAGCATTGGTAACTGTCAGACC
AAGTTTACTCATATATACTTTAGATTGATTTAAAACTTCATTTTTAATTTAAAAGGATCTAGGTGAAGAT
CCTTTTTGATAATCTCATGACCAAAATCCCTTAACGTGAGTTTTCGTTCCACTGAGCGTCAGACCCCGTA
GAAAAGATCAAAGGATCTTCTTGAGATCCTTTTTTTCTGCGCGTAATCTGCTGCTTGCAAACAAAAAAAC
CACCGCTACCAGCGGTGGTTTGTTTGCCGGATCAAGAGCTACCAACTCTTTTTCCGAAGGTAACTGGCTT
CAGCAGAGCGCAGATACCAAATACTGTTCTTCTAGTGTAGCCGTAGTTAGGCCACCACTTCAAGAACTCT
GTAGCACCGCCTACATACCTCGCTCTGCTAATCCTGTTACCAGTGGCTGCTGCCAGTGGCGATAAGTCGT
GTCTTACCGGGTTGGACTCAAGACGATAGTTACCGGATAAGGCGCAGCGGTCGGGCTGAACGGGGGGTTC
GTGCACACAGCCCAGCTTGGAGCGAACGACCTACACCGAACTGAGATACCTACAGCGTGAGCTATGAGAA
AGCGCCACGCTTCCCGAAGGGAGAAAGGCGGACAGGTATCCGGTAAGCGGCAGGGTCGGAACAGGAGAGC
GCACGAGGGAGCTTCCAGGGGGAAACGCCTGGTATCTTTATAGTCCTGTCGGGTTTCGCCACCTCTGACT
TGAGCGTCGATTTTTGTGATGCTCGTCAGGGGGGCGGAGCCTATGGAAAAACGCCAGCAACGCGGCCTTT
TTACGGTTCCTGGCCTTTTGCTGGCCTTTTGCTCACATGTTCTTTCCTGCGTTATCCCCTGATTCTGTGG
ATAACCGTATTACCGCCTTTGAGTGAGCTGATACCGCTCGCCGCAGCCGAACGACCGAGCGCAGCGAGTC
AGTGAGCGAGGAAGCGGAAGAGCGCCCAATACGCAAACCGCCTCTCCCCGCGCGTTGGCCGATTCATTAA
TGCAGCGGATCCAGACATGATAAGATACATTGATGAGTTTGGACAAACCACAACTAGAATGCAGTGAAAA
AAATGCTTTATTTGTGAAATTTGTGATGCTATTGCTTTATTTGTAACCATTATAAGCTGCAATAAACAAG
TTAGCTTTTTGCAAAAGCCTAGGCCTCCAAAAAAGCCTCCTCACTACTTCTGGAATAGCTCAGAGGCCGA
GGCGGCCTCGGCCTCTGCATAAATAAAAAAAATTAGTCAGCCATGGGGCGGAGAATGGGCGGAACTGGGC
GGAGTTAGGGGCGGGATGGGCGGAGTTAGGGGCGGGACTATGGTTGCTGACTAATTGAGATGCGGATCCG
CTGGCACGACAGGTTTCCCGACTGGAAAGCGGGCAGTGAGCGCAACGCAATTAATGTGAGTTAGCTCACT
CATTAGGCACCCCAGGCTTTACACTTTATGCTTCCGGCTCGTATGTTGTGTGGAATTGTGAGCGGATAAC
AATTTCACACAGGAAACAGCTATGACCATGATTACGCCAAGCTTGGGCTGCAGGTCGAGGGATCTCCATA
AGAGAAGAGGGACAGCTATGACTGGGAGTAGTCAGGAGAGGAGGAAAAATCTGGCTAGTAAAACATGTAA
GGAAAATTTTAGGGATGTTAAAGAAAAAAATAACACAAAACAAAATAT
